>Addgene plasmid #226272 | pRS315-SEC22-UWOPS872421 | addgene full sequence | sequence record 450709 | Addgene NGS Result
TTGAGATCCTTTTTTTCTGCGCGTAATCTGCTGCTTGCAAACAAAAAAACCACCGCTACCAGCGGTGGTT
TGTTTGCCGGATCAAGAGCTACCAACTCTTTTTCCGAAGGTAACTGGCTTCAGCAGAGCGCAGATACCAA
ATACTGTTCTTCTAGTGTAGCCGTAGTTAGGCCACCACTTCAAGAACTCTGTAGCACCGCCTACATACCT
CGCTCTGCTAATCCTGTTACCAGTGGCTGCTGCCAGTGGCGATAAGTCGTGTCTTACCGGGTTGGACTCA
AGACGATAGTTACCGGATAAGGCGCAGCGGTCGGGCTGAACGGGGGGTTCGTGCACACAGCCCAGCTTGG
AGCGAACGACCTACACCGAACTGAGATACCTACAGCGTGAGCTATGAGAAAGCGCCACGCTTCCCGAAGG
GAGAAAGGCGGACAGGTATCCGGTAAGCGGCAGGGTCGGAACAGGAGAGCGCACGAGGGAGCTTCCAGGG
GGAAACGCCTGGTATCTTTATAGTCCTGTCGGGTTTCGCCACCTCTGACTTGAGCGTCGATTTTTGTGAT
GCTCGTCAGGGGGGCGGAGCCTATGGAAAAACGCCAGCAACGCGGCCTTTTTACGGTTCCTGGCCTTTTG
CTGGCCTTTTGCTCACATGTTCTTTCCTGCGTTATCCCCTGATTCTGTGGATAACCGTATTACCGCCTTT
GAGTGAGCTGATACCGCTCGCCGCAGCCGAACGACCGAGCGCAGCGAGTCAGTGAGCGAGGAAGCGGAAG
AGCGCCCAATACGCAAACCGCCTCTCCCCGCGCGTTGGCCGATTCATTAATGCAGCTGGCACGACAGGTT
TCCCGACTGGAAAGCGGGCAGTGAGCGCAACGCAATTAATGTGAGTTAGCTCACTCATTAGGCACCCCAG
GCTTTACACTTTATGCTTCCGGCTCGTATGTTGTGTGGAATTGTGAGCGGATAACAATTTCACACAGGAA
ACAGCTATGACCATGATTACGCCAAGCTCGAAATTAACCCTCACTAAAGGGAACAAAAGCTGGTACCGGG
CCCCCCCAAAGACTCCCTAAAAAGTGCAGGTGCGGCGGGTCACCCGCCAGCTTGCCTGAAAAATACGTAA
TTATGTCAAATAAATTGCCATACTATACTAATACTGAACTAGACTATGTTATACACTTGGACCAAATTGA
TCGGGATTTGTGATGTGGGATGATGGGGTGACGTCTATTTGAGGAAGATCCACCAGAAGAGAAAGACGAA
AAAGAAAGCGACAATGACAATAGGAGCATATTGACTGATCAAGAGATCGAAGTTGATCTTTTGCGCGGAC
TTTCTGTACCTTTTGGATGTTTCTTTCAAAGAAGAACTCATGTCACTCATTTTATCGAGAGAATCTCCCC
TGTAAAGTAGGTCTTCGATGTTCTTGGACATGATTTGCTTGACACCTACAAGCTCTTGGTTTAGTTGGTC
CAAATTGTCCTGAACTTTCTTATCACTGTATGACTTTTTTGTCATCTGTAGAAAGTTATCAAAGTTTACA
AACTGGTATGGTCTTACGGTAGGCTTGGGGTACTCATTAGCAAATGAGTGTTCAAATTCTTGCGCTATAT
CGTTAAGGTATGAGAATGCTAAGTTTCTTGGGTATCCAGATTCGCAAATGACGAAGTAGTACACCATGGA
TTTCTTCAAATAATGGATCTCAAAGGAGCCACTTTCCAAAGTAGCCTCCGTGGCAGACTGTGGTGTCAAT
CTGGAAACGACGATTTTCACCTTTTGCTTTTGTTCAAATAATGAGGGATCATTTTCGTTGTCCACAGACG
TACAAAGAGGCAGCCCATCTTCTCTGTAGATTAGTGTTGACTTTATCATCCCTACTTAATTGTGAGTGTG
TAACGGGGTGTCACTGTCAGGGTTTTTGTTGGTTTTGGGTAATAATAAGTTGTAGATATATTATATTACA
TGGGCTCTACTTGTTTATCTTCTATGGTAGAAAAAGACCGAAAAATGAAAACAAAAAGCGTTGAGGATTT
ATTGCTAAAAAAAAAATTCGTTTATGACGTCTCTTATTAGATAAATCAAGTGATAACTAGAGAAATTTAT
TTAATTATATATGCTAGTACAACACGTTTGGTTGAAAATTAGACCTCAAACCACGACAAACTTCTGTCTT
ATATCGAAGAAAGTTGGGAAACTCTCCCGCAGGTCCAGATTTGGTAAATGGTCTTGTAGGTTACTGATAT
TAAGAACGTAGTTAGAGTCGTCCTCTAATTGAGCAAATCCCAATTTCTTGCATTGTGGTAGTTCATTCCA
TGAAGTGAACTCTATACAACTCATATCATTTGACGCTTGTTTTTGGTGTTGGGTGGTGTCGCAAAGGGTA
TTGTTGATGAACAGTTCCTGCAGATTTGGTAGGTAAAATCCCTGGATTCGGATGGATGAACATTTTTCAA
TACGTATGATTTTGACAGTGAGCGATCTTAAAGAGTTGTTCTTCAAGCAAATCATTGGCCTCTTTAAATG
GTGTCTTTGTTTGAAGGTATCATCGCTAAATGAAGAAGTAAAGGGGATCCAGTTGATTATTTGAGTTTTT
TCTACCCCCTCAGGTATCAACTTGACTCACTAGTTCTAGAGCGGCCGCCACCGCGGTGGAGCTCCAATTC
GCCCTATAGTGAGTCGTATTACAATTCACTGGCCGTCGTTTTACAACGTCGTGACTGGGAAAACCCTGGC
GTTACCCAACTTAATCGCCTTGCAGCACATCCCCCTTTCGCCAGCTGGCGTAATAGCGAAGAGGCCCGCA
CCGATCGCCCTTCCCAACAGTTGCGCAGCCTGAATGGCGAATGG
[124 nt withheld, positions 2845-2968]
C
[91 nt withheld, positions 2970-3060]
A
[49 nt withheld, positions 3062-3110]
CCTTTGACGTTGGAGTCCACGTTCTTT
[37 nt withheld, positions 3138-3174]
ACCCTATCTCGGTCTATTCTTTTGATTTATAAGGGATTTTGCCGATTTCGGCCTATTGGTTAAAAAATGA
GCTGATTTAACAAAAATTTAACGCGAATTTTAACAAAATATTAACGCTTACAATTTCCTGATGCGGTATT
TTCTCCTTACGCATCTGTGCGGTATTTCACACCGCATATCGACCGGTCGAGGAGAACTTCTAGTATATCT
ACATACCTAATATTATTGCCTTATTAAAAATGGAATCCCAACAATTACATCAAAATCCACATTCTCTTCA
AAATCAATTGTCCTGTACTTCCTTGTTCATGTGTGTTCAAAAACGTTATATTTATAGGATAATTATACTC
TATTTCTCAACAAGTAATTGGTTGTTTGGCCGAGCGGTCTAAGGCGCCTGATTCAAGAAATATCTTGACC
GCAGTTAACTGTGGGAATACTCAGGTATCGTAAGATGCAAGAGTTCGAATCTCTTAGCAACCATTATTTT
TTTCCTCAACATAACGAGAACACACAGGGGCGCTATCGCACAGAATCAAATTCGATGACTGGAAATTTTT
TGTTAATTTCAGAGGTCGCCTGACGCATATACCTTTTTCAACTGAAAAATTGGGAGAAAAAGGAAAGGTG
AGAGCGCCGGAACCGGCTTTTCATATAGAATAGAGAAGCGTTCATGACTAAATGCTTGCATCACAATACT
TGAAGTTGACAATATTATTTAAGGACCTATTGTTTTTTCCAATAGGTGGTTAGCAATCGTCTTACTTTCT
AACTTTTCTTACCTTTTACATTTCAGCAATATATATATATATATTTCAAGGATATACCATTCTAATGTCT
GCCCCTAAGAAGATCGTCGTTTTGCCAGGTGACCACGTTGGTCAAGAAATCACAGCCGAAGCCATTAAGG
TTCTTAAAGCTATTTCTGATGTTCGTTCCAATGTCAAGTTCGATTTCGAAAATCATTTAATTGGTGGTGC
TGCTATCGATGCTACAGGTGTTCCACTTCCAGATGAGGCGCTGGAAGCCTCCAAGAAGGCTGATGCCGTT
TTGTTAGGTGCTGTGGGTGGTCCTAAATGGGGTACCGGTAGTGTTAGACCTGAACAAGGTTTACTAAAAA
TCCGTAAAGAACTTCAATTGTACGCCAACTTAAGACCATGTAACTTTGCATCCGACTCTCTTTTAGACTT
ATCTCCAATCAAGCCACAATTTGCTAAAGGTACTGACTTCGTTGTTGTCAGAGAATTAGTGGGAGGTATT
TACTTTGGTAAGAGAAAGGAAGACGATGGTGATGGTGTCGCTTGGGATAGTGAACAATACACCGTTCCAG
AAGTGCAAAGAATCACAAGAATGGCCGCTTTCATGGCCCTACAACATGAGCCACCATTGCCTATTTGGTC
CTTGGATAAAGCTAATGTTTTGGCCTCTTCAAGATTATGGAGAAAAACTGTGGAGGAAACCATCAAGAAC
GAATTCCCTACATTGAAGGTTCAACATCAATTGATTGATTCTGCCGCCATGATCCTAGTTAAGAACCCAA
CCCACCTAAATGGTATTATAATCACCAGCAACATGTTTGGTGATATCATCTCCGATGAAGCCTCCGTTAT
CCCAGGTTCCTTGGGTTTGTTGCCATCTGCGTCCTTGGCCTCTTTGCCAGACAAGAACACCGCATTTGGT
TTGTACGAACCATGCCACGGTTCTGCTCCAGATTTGCCAAAGAATAAGGTCAACCCTATCGCCACTATCT
TGTCTGCTGCAATGATGTTGAAATTGTCATTGAACTTGCCTGAAGAAGGTAAGGCCATTGAAGATGCAGT
TAAAAAGGTTTTGGATGCAGGTATCAGAACTGGTGATTTAGGTGGTTCCAACAGTACCACCGAAGTCGGT
GATGCTGTCGCCGAAGAAGTTAAGAAAATCCTTGCTTAAAAAGATTCTCTTTTTTTATGATATTTGTACA
TAAACTTTATAAATGAAATTCATAATAGAAACGACACGAAATTACAAAATGGAATATGTTCATAGGGTAG
ACGAAACTATATACGCAATCTACATACATTTATCAAGAAGGAGAAAAAGGAGGATGTAAAGGAATACAGG
TAAGCAAATTGATACTAATGGCTCAACGTGATAAGGAAAAAGAATTGCACTTTAACATTAATATTGACAA
GGAGGAGGGCACCACACAAAAAGTTAGGTGTAACAGAAAATCATGAAACTATGATTCCTAATTTATATAT
TGGAGGATTTTCTCTAAAAAAAAAAAAATACAACAAATAAAAAACACTCAATGACCTGACCATTTGATGG
AGTTTAAGTCAATACCTTCTTGAACCATTTCCCATAATGGTGAAAGTTCCCTCAAGAATTTTACTCTGTC
AGAAACGGCCTTAACGACGTAGTCGATATGGTGCACTCTCAGTACAATCTGCTCTGATGCCGCATAGTTA
AGCCAGCCCCGACACCCGCCAACACCCGCTGACGCGCCCTGACGGGCTTGTCTGCTCCCGGCATCCGCTT
ACAGACAAGCTGTGACCGTCTCCGGGAGCTGCATGTGTCAGAGGTTTTCACCGTCATCACCGAAACGCGC
GAGACGAAAGGGCCTCGTGATACGCCTATTTTTATAGGTTAATGTCATGATAATAATGGTTTCTTAGGAC
GGATCGCTTGCCTGTAACTTACACGCGCCTCGTATCTTTTAATGATGGAATAATTTGGGAATTTACTCTG
TGTTTATTTATTTTTATGTTTTGTATTTGGATTTTAGAAAGTAAATAAAGAAGGTAGAAGAGTTACGGAA
TGAAGAAAAAAAAATAAACAAAGGTTTAAAAAATTTCAACAAAAAGCGTACTTTACATATATATTTATTA
GACAAGAAAAGCAGATTAAATAGATATACATTCGATTAACGATAAGTAAAATGTAAAATCACAGGATTTT
CGTGTGTGGTCTTCTACACAGACAAGATGAAACAATTCGGCATTAATACCTGAGAGCAGGAAGAGCAAGA
TAAAAGGTAGTATTTGTTGGCGATCCCCCTAGAGTCTTTTACATCTTCGGAAAACAAAAACTATTTTTTC
TTTAATTTCTTTTTTTACTTTCTATTTTTAATTTATATATTTATATTAAAAAATTTAAATTATAATTATT
TTTATAGCACGTGATGAAAAGGACCCAGGTGGCACTTTTCGGGGAAATGTGCGCGGAACCCCTATTTGTT
TATTTTTCTAAATACATTCAAATATGTATCCGCTCATGAGACAATAACCCTGATAAATGCTTCAATAATA
TTGAAAAAGGAAGAGTATGAGTATTCAACATTTCCGTGTCGCCCTTATTCCCTTTTTTGCGGCATTTTGC
CTTCCTGTTTTTGCTCACCCAGAAACGCTGGTGAAAGTAAAAGATGCTGAAGATCAGTTGGGTGCACGAG
TGGGTTACATCGAACTGGATCTCAACAGCGGTAAGATCCTTGAGAGTTTTCGCCCCGAAGAACGTTTTCC
AATGATGAGCACTTTTAAAGTTCTGCTATGTGGCGCGGTATTATCCCGTATTGACGCCGGGCAAGAGCAA
CTCGGTCGCCGCATACACTATTCTCAGAATGACTTGGTTGAGTACTCACCAGTCACAGAAAAGCATCTTA
CGGATGGCATGACAGTAAGAGAATTATGCAGTGCTGCCATAACCATGAGTGATAACACTGCGGCCAACTT
ACTTCTGACAACGATCGGAGGACCGAAGGAGCTAACCGCTTTTTTGCACAACATGGGGGATCATGTAACT
CGCCTTGATCGTTGGGAACCGGAGCTGAATGAAGCCATACCAAACGACGAGCGTGACACCACGATGCCTG
TAGCAATGGCAACAACGTTGCGCAAACTATTAACTGGCGAACTACTTACTCTAGCTTCCCGGCAACAATT
AATAGACTGGATGGAGGCGGATAAAGTTGCAGGACCACTTCTGCGCTCGGCCCTTCCGGCTGGCTGGTTT
ATTGCTGATAAATCTGGAGCCGGTGAGCGTGGGTCTCGCGGTATCATTGCAGCACTGGGGCCAGATGGTA
AGCCCTCCCGTATCGTAGTTATCTACACGACGGGGAGTCAGGCAACTATGGATGAACGAAATAGACAGAT
CGCTGAGATAGGTGCCTCACTGATTAAGCATTGGTAACTGTCAGACCAAGTTTACTCATATATACTTTAG
ATTGATTTAAAACTTCATTTTTAATTTAAAAGGATCTAGGTGAAGATCCTTTTTGATAATCTCATGACCA
AAATCCCTTAACGTGAGTTTTCGTTCCACTGAGCGTCAGACCCCGTAGAAAAGATCAAAGGATCTTC
Features (pLannotate 1.2.2; 23 found; start..end, strand, type, name):
      1..589     +  rep_origin     ori: high-copy-number ColE1/pMB1/pBR322/pUC origin of replication
    772..864     +  CDS            lacI (fragment): lac repressor; lacI; The lac repressor binds to the lac operator to inhibit transcription in E. coli. This inhibition can be relieved by adding lactose or isopropyl-β-D-thiogalactopyranoside (IPTG).
    877..898     +  protein_bind   CAP binding site: CAP binding activates transcription in the presence of cAMP. E. coli catabolite activator protein
    913..943     +  promoter       lac promoter: promoter for the E. coli lac operon
    951..967     +  protein_bind   lac operator: The lac repressor binds to the lac operator to inhibit transcription in E. coli. This inhibition can be relieved by adding lactose or isopropyl-β-D-thiogalactopyranoside (IPTG). lac repressor encoded by lacI
   1012..1030    +  promoter       T3 promoter: promoter for bacteriophage T3 RNA polymerase
   1057..1200    +  CDS            YL269_YEAST (fragment): Protein uncertain: Swiss-Prot protein existence level 5. From Saccharomyces cerevisiae (strain ATCC 204508 / S288c) (Baker's yeast).
   1228..1869    -  CDS            SEC22: SEC22_YEAST - Also known as SLY2, TSL26. Experimental evidence at protein level: Swiss-Prot protein existence level 1. Nonessential SNARE involved in targeting and fusion of ER- derived transport vesicles with the Golgi complex as well as Golgi- derived retrograde transport vesicles with the ER. From Saccharomyces cerevisiae (strain ATCC 204508 / S288c) (Baker's yeast).
   2149..2616    -  CDS            BOP2 (fragment): BOP2_YEAST - Experimental evidence at protein level: Swiss-Prot protein existence level 1. From Saccharomyces cerevisiae (strain ATCC 204508 / S288c) (Baker's yeast).
   2618..2654    -  misc_feature   MCS (fragment): pBluescript multiple cloning site
   2663..2681    -  promoter       T7 promoter: promoter for bacteriophage T7 RNA polymerase
   2684..2841    +  CDS            lacZα (fragment): LacZα fragment of β-galactosidase; lacZ fragment
   2845..3273    +  rep_origin     f1 ori (sequence partly withheld): f1 bacteriophage origin of replication; arrow indicates direction of (+) strand synthesis
   3301..3353    -  misc_feature   bom (fragment): basis of mobility region from pBR322
   3384..3461    +  CDS            YO192_YEAST (fragment): Experimental evidence at protein level: Swiss-Prot protein existence level 1. From Saccharomyces cerevisiae (strain ATCC 204508 / S288c) (Baker's yeast).
   3601..4008    +  promoter       LEU2 promoter: S. cerevisiae LEU2
   4009..5103    +  CDS            LEU2: 3-isopropylmalate dehydrogenase, required for leucine biosynthesis; S. cerevisiae LEU2; yeast auxotrophic marker
   5465..5581    -  CDS            NFS1 (fragment): NFS1_YEAST - Also known as SPL1 From Saccharomyces cerevisiae (strain ATCC 204508 / S288c) (Baker's yeast).
   5580..5630    -  misc_feature   bom (fragment): basis of mobility region from pBR322
   5732..5767    -  CDS            rop (fragment): Rop protein, which maintains plasmids at low copy number; rop
   5836..6339    -  misc_feature   CEN/ARS: S. cerevisiae CEN6 centromere fused to an autonomously replicating sequence
   6376..6480    +  promoter       AmpR promoter: bla
   6481..7341    +  CDS            AmpR: β-lactamase; bla; confers resistance to ampicillin, carbenicillin, and related antibiotics
