[The description below was written by a language model from this plasmid's Addgene catalogue record and pLannotate feature annotations shown in this document.]
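Description:
pRS315-SEC22-UWOPS872421 is a yeast–E. coli shuttle plasmid built on the pRS315 backbone, a centromeric vector for Saccharomyces cerevisiae. In yeast it is maintained through a CEN6/ARS element, which gives stable, low-copy segregation, and it is selected by leucine prototrophy through the LEU2 marker expressed from its own promoter. In bacteria it replicates at high copy from a ColE1/pUC-type origin and is selected with ampicillin via the β-lactamase gene. The backbone also carries an f1 phage origin and the pBluescript-derived cloning region, with remnants of lacZα, the lac promoter/operator, and flanking T3 and T7 promoters.

The insert, placed in the multiple cloning site, is a genomic fragment carrying SEC22 (YLR268W) as it occurs in the natural yeast isolate UWOPS87-2421. SEC22 encodes a SNARE protein involved in the fusion of ER-derived vesicles with the Golgi and in retrograde Golgi-to-ER transport. The annotated sequence shows the complete SEC22 coding region flanked by partial matches to the neighbouring loci BOP2 and YLR269C. This fits a cloned chromosomal segment that includes the upstream and downstream intergenic regions, so that the gene is expressed from its native promoter as the record states. No epitope tags or reporters are annotated.

The plasmid provides near-physiological, single-copy-like expression of a specific natural SEC22 allele. The associated study concerns the conservation of genetic suppression interactions across diverse yeast isolates, which suggests use in allele complementation or comparison experiments in different strain backgrounds. The record does not list the sequence differences that distinguish this allele from the reference S288c version.
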