Addgene plasmid #226272: pRS315-SEC22-UWOPS872421
Purpose: Plasmid expressing the SEC22 allele from UWOPS87-2421, under control of its native promoter
Depositing lab: Jolanda Van Leeuwen. Depositing organization: Universite de Lausanne (UNIL). Publication: Genetic suppression interactions are highly conserved across genetically diverse yeast isolates. Paltenghi C, van Leeuwen J. G3 (Bethesda). 2025 Mar 3:jkaf047. doi: 10.1093/g3journal/jkaf047. PubMed 40037589.
Backbone
  Vector backbone: pRS315
  Backbone manufacturer: Sikorski and Hieter, 1989, Genetics
  Backbone size w/o insert (bp): 6018
  Vector type: Yeast Expression
  Selectable markers: LEU2
Growth in bacteria
  Bacterial resistance: Ampicillin, 100 μg/mL
  Growth temperature: 37°C
  Growth strain: DH5alpha
  Copy number: High Copy
Gene/Insert
  Gene/Insert name: SEC22 (alt name: YLR268W)
  Species: S. cerevisiae (budding yeast)
  Entrez Gene: SEC22 (a.k.a. YLR268W, SLY2, TS26, TSL26)
  Cloning method: Other
Terms and licenses: Academic/Nonprofit Terms; Industry Terms: Not Available to Industry
Depositor comments: Please visit https://doi.org/10.1101/2024.08.28.610086 for bioRxiv preprint.
How to cite: pRS315-SEC22-UWOPS872421 was a gift from Jolanda Van Leeuwen (Addgene plasmid # 226272 ; http://n2t.net/addgene:226272 ; RRID:Addgene_226272)
